Addgene plasmid #55092: mCherry-miniSOG-Paxillin-22
Purpose: Localization: Focal Adhesions, Excitation: 448 / 473, Emission: 500 / 528
Depositing lab: Michael Davidson. Publication: A genetically encoded tag for correlated light and electron microscopy of intact cells, tissues, and organisms. Shu X, Lev-Ram V, Deerinck TJ, Qi Y, Ramko EB, Davidson MW, Jin Y, Ellisman MH, Tsien RY. PLoS Biol. 2011 Apr;9(4):e1001041. doi: 10.1371/journal.pbio.1001041. Epub 2011 Apr 5. PubMed 21483721.
Backbone
  Vector backbone: mCherry-miniSOG
  Backbone size w/o insert (bp): 5500
  Vector type: Mammalian Expression
  Selectable markers: Neomycin (select with G418)
Growth in bacteria
  Bacterial resistance: Kanamycin, 50 μg/mL
  Growth temperature: 37°C
  Growth strain: DH5alpha
  Copy number: High Copy
Gene/Insert
  Gene/Insert name: Paxillin (alt name: NM_204984.1)
  Species: G. gallus (chicken)
  Promoter: CMV
  Tag / fusion protein: mCherry-miniSOG (C terminal on backbone)
  Cloning method: Unknown
  Sequencing primers: 5′ CMV-F; 3′ SV40pA-R
Terms and licenses: Academic/Nonprofit Terms; Industry Terms: Not Available to Industry
Depositor comments: . Excitation = 448 / 473; Emission = 500 / 528
How to cite: mCherry-miniSOG-Paxillin-22 was a gift from Michael Davidson (Addgene plasmid # 55092 ; http://n2t.net/addgene:55092 ; RRID:Addgene_55092)
