[The description below was written by a language model from this plasmid's Addgene catalogue record and pLannotate feature annotations shown in this document.]
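Description:
mCherry-miniSOG-Paxillin-22 is a mammalian expression plasmid that produces chicken (Gallus gallus) paxillin fused at its C terminus to a tandem mCherry-miniSOG tag. In the 6.7 kb sequenced record, the human CMV immediate early enhancer and promoter drive the paxillin open reading frame. This is followed by a short stretch of residual multiple cloning site acting as a linker (the "22" in the name probably refers to linker length, though the record does not say so), then mCherry, then miniSOG. An SV40 polyadenylation signal terminates the transcript. A short SV40 large T antigen fragment is annotated just upstream of that signal.

The backbone has the layout of a standard N1-type fluorescent protein vector. A high-copy ColE1/pUC origin supports propagation in E. coli, and an f1 origin is also present. A single Tn5 NeoR/KanR cassette sits behind both a bacterial (bla) promoter and the SV40 early promoter and ends with the HSV TK polyadenylation signal. It therefore confers kanamycin resistance in bacteria and G418 resistance for selecting stable mammalian transfectants. The small ble and bGH poly(A) fragments in the table appear to be incidental partial matches rather than functional parts.

Paxillin is a cytoskeletal adaptor protein that concentrates at focal adhesions, so the fusion directs both reporters to these sites of cell-matrix attachment. mCherry provides constitutive red fluorescence. miniSOG is a small green-fluorescent flavoprotein, and the listed excitation (448/473 nm) and emission (500/528 nm) values are its peaks. On illumination it generates singlet oxygen, which makes it useful as a genetically encoded tag for correlated light and electron microscopy. The construct thus serves as a focal adhesion localization marker for fluorescence imaging and for correlated light and electron microscopy.
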