Features (pLannotate 1.2.2; 17 found; start..end, strand, type, name):
      1..304     +  enhancer       CMV enhancer: human cytomegalovirus immediate early enhancer
    305..508     +  promoter       CMV promoter: human cytomegalovirus (CMV) immediate early promoter
    540..2216    +  CDS            PXN: PAXI_CHICK - Experimental evidence at protein level: Swiss-Prot protein existence level 1. Cytoskeletal protein involved in actin-membrane attachment at sites of cell adhesion to the extracellular matrix (focal adhesion). Binds in vitro to vinculin as well as to the SH3 domain of c-SRC and, when tyrosine phosphorylated, to the SH2 domain of v-CRK. From Gallus gallus (Chicken).
   2217..2269    +  misc_feature   MCS: multiple cloning site
   2283..2990    +  CDS            mCherry: mCherry is a basic (constitutively fluorescent) red fluorescent protein published in 2004, derived from Discosoma sp.. It is reported to be a very rapidly-maturing monomer with low acid sensitivity.
   2997..3317    +  CDS            miniSOG: mini singlet oxygen generator, a fluorescent flavoprotein suitable for correlated light and electron microscopy (Shu et al., 2011)
   3334..3417    +  CDS            large T antigen (fragment): large T antigen from SV40 (simian virus 40)
   3440..3561    +  polyA_signal   SV40 poly(A) signal: SV40 polyadenylation signal
   3595..4023    -  rep_origin     f1 ori (sequence partly withheld): f1 bacteriophage origin of replication; arrow indicates direction of (+) strand synthesis
   4050..4154    +  promoter       AmpR promoter: bla
   4156..4513    +  promoter       SV40 promoter: SV40 enhancer and early promoter
   4548..5342    +  CDS            NeoR/KanR: aminoglycoside phosphotransferase from Tn5; aph(3')-II (or nptII); confers resistance to neomycin, kanamycin, and G418 (Geneticin®)
   5363..5515    +  CDS            ble (fragment): BLE_KLEPN - Experimental evidence at protein level: Swiss-Prot protein existence level 1. Binding protein with a strong affinity to the bleomycin family of antibiotics. Binds to CL990; an antimitotic-antibiotic compound. From Klebsiella pneumoniae.
   5574..5621    +  polyA_signal   HSV TK poly(A) signal: herpes simplex virus thymidine kinase polyadenylation signal (Cole and Stacy, 1985)
   5712..5728    -  polyA_signal   bGH poly(A) signal (fragment): bovine growth hormone polyadenylation signal
   5950..6538    +  rep_origin     ori: high-copy-number ColE1/pMB1/pBR322/pUC origin of replication
   6653..6712    +  enhancer       CMV enhancer (fragment): human cytomegalovirus immediate early enhancer
>Addgene plasmid #55092 | mCherry-miniSOG-Paxillin-22 | addgene full sequence | sequence record 328409 | Addgene NGS Result
CGTTACATAACTTACGGTAAATGGCCCGCCTGGCTGACCGCCCAACGACCCCCGCCCATTGACGTCAATA
ATGACGTATGTTCCCATAGTAACGCCAATAGGGACTTTCCATTGACGTCAATGGGTGGAGTATTTACGGT
AAACTGCCCACTTGGCAGTACATCAAGTGTATCATATGCCAAGTACGCCCCCTATTGACGTCAATGACGG
TAAATGGCCCGCCTGGCATTATGCCCAGTACATGACCTTATGGGACTTTCCTACTTGGCAGTACATCTAC
GTATTAGTCATCGCTATTACCATGGTGATGCGGTTTTGGCAGTACATCAATGGGCGTGGATAGCGGTTTG
ACTCACGGGGATTTCCAAGTCTCCACCCCATTGACGTCAATGGGAGTTTGTTTTGGCACCAAAATCAACG
GGACTTTCCAAAATGTCGTAACAACTCCGCCCCATTGACGCAAATGGGCGGTAGGCGTGTACGGTGGGAG
GTCTATATAAGCAGAGCTGGTTTAGTGAACCGTCAGATCCGCTAGCACCATGGACGACCTCGATGCCTTA
CTGGCAGACCTGGAATCCACCACCTCGCATATCTCTAAGCGACCGGTGTTTCTAACAGAGGAAACGCCTT
ACTCCTACCCAACTGGAAACCATACGTACCAGGAGATTGCTGTGCCACCGCCGGTGCCCCCGCCGCCTTC
CAGTGAGGCCCTAAATGGCACTGTGATTGACCCCTTAGACCAGTGGCAACCCAGCGTGTCCAGATACGGC
CACCAGCAACCTCAGTCCCAGTCTCCGATATACAGCTCTAGTGCCAAAAGCTCCAGTGCCTCTGTTCCTA
GAGACGGGCTCAGCTCCCCTTCTCCCCGTGCCAGTGAGGAGGAACACGTGTACAGCTTCCCAAACAAGCA
GAAGTCTGCAGAACCATCTCCCACAATGACCAGCACCTCCCTGGGCAGCAACCTCTCGGAACTGGACAGG
CTTCTCCTGGAACTGAATGCTGTTCAACATAATCCCCCCAGTGGCTTCTCAGCAGATGAAGTCAGCAGAA
GCCCATCACTGCCCAATGTGACCGGACCTCACTATGTCATCCCAGAGAGCAGCAGCTCTGCAGGAGGGAA
GGCTGCACCCCCTACAAAAGAAAAACCAAAGCGGAATGGTGGGCGTGGGATTGAAGATGTGCGTCCCAGT
GTGGAGAGCCTGCTGGATGAGCTGGAGAGCTCTGTGCCAAGCCCAGTCCCTGCAATCACTGTGAGCCAAG
GGGAGGTGAGCAGCCCCCAGCGTGTCAACGCCAGTCAGCAGCAGACCCGTATCTCTGCTTCTTCAGCTAC
ACGAGAACTGGATGAGCTGATGGCGTCCCTCTCTGACTTTAAGTTCATGGCACAGGGGAAAGCCGGCGGC
AGCAGCTCCCCACCATCCACCACCCCAAAGCCTGGCAGTCAGCTGGACACCATGCTGGGAAGTCTGCAGT
CTGACCTGAACAAACTGGGGGTAGCGACGGTCGCCAAGGGTGTGTGCGGAGCCTGCAAGAAGCCGATTGC
TGGGCAGGTAGTTACAGCCATGGGGAAGACCTGGCACCCTGAGCACTTCGTCTGCACCCACTGCCAGGAG
GAGATTGGATCACGGAACTTCTTTGAGCGGGATGGGCAGCCCTACTGTGAGAAGGACTATCACAACCTCT
TCTCTCCTCGCTGCTACTACTGCAATGGGCCAATCCTTGATAAAGTGGTGACGGCTTTGGACAGGACGTG
GCACCCTGAACACTTTTTCTGTGCCCAGTGTGGAGTTTTCTTTGGACCTGAAGGATTTCATGAGAAGGAT
GGCAAAGCCTATTGCCGCAAGGACTACTTTGACATGTTTGCTCCCAAGTGTGGAGGCTGTGCCCGGGCTA
TCCTGGAAAATTACATTTCTGCCTTAAACACCCTGTGGCACCCTGAGTGCTTTGTCTGTCGGGAATGTTT
CACACCGTTCATCAACGGCAGCTTCTTCGAGCACGACGGGCAGCCCTACTGCGAGGTGCATTACCACGAG
CGCCGCGGCTCGCTGTGCTCTGGCTGCCAGAAGCCCATCACGGGACGCTGCATCACTGCCATGGGCAAGA
AATTTCACCCCGAACACTTTGTCTGTGCCTTCTGCCTCAAGCAGCTCAACAAAGGAACCTTCAAAGAACA
GAACGACAAGCCCTACTGTCAGAACTGCTTTCTCAAACTCTTCTGTCTCGAGCTCAAGCTTCGAATTCTG
CAGTCGACGGTACCGCGGGCCCGGGATCCACCGGTCGCCACCATGGTGAGCAAGGGCGAGGAGGATAACA
TGGCCATCATCAAGGAGTTCATGCGCTTCAAGGTGCACATGGAGGGCTCCGTGAACGGCCACGAGTTCGA
GATCGAGGGCGAGGGCGAGGGCCGCCCCTACGAGGGCACCCAGACCGCCAAGCTGAAGGTGACCAAGGGT
GGCCCCCTGCCCTTCGCCTGGGACATCCTGTCCCCTCAGTTCATGTACGGCTCCAAGGCCTACGTGAAGC
ACCCCGCCGACATCCCCGACTACTTGAAGCTGTCCTTCCCCGAGGGCTTCAAGTGGGAGCGCGTGATGAA
CTTCGAGGACGGCGGCGTGGTGACCGTGACCCAGGACTCCTCCCTGCAGGACGGCGAGTTCATCTACAAG
GTGAAGCTGCGCGGCACCAACTTCCCCTCCGACGGCCCCGTAATGCAGAAGAAGACCATGGGCTGGGAGG
CCTCCTCCGAGCGGATGTACCCCGAGGACGGCGCCCTGAAGGGCGAGATCAAGCAGAGGCTGAAGCTGAA
GGACGGCGGCCACTACGACGCTGAGGTCAAGACCACCTACAAGGCCAAGAAGCCCGTGCAGCTGCCCGGC
GCCTACAACGTCAACATCAAGTTGGACATCACCTCCCACAACGAGGACTACACCATCGTGGAACAGTACG
AACGCGCCGAGGGCCGCCACTCCACCGGCGGCATGGACGAGCTGTACAAGGGCGGCATGGAGAAGAGCTT
CGTGATCACCGACCCCCGCCTGCCCGACAACCCCATCATCTTCGCCAGCGACGGCTTCCTGGAGCTGACC
GAGTACAGCAGAGAGGAGATCCTGGGCCGCAACGGCCGCTTCCTGCAGGGCCCCGAGACCGACCAGGCCA
CCGTGCAGAAGATCCGCGACGCCATCCGCGACCAGCGCGAGATCACCGTGCAGCTGATCAACTACACCAA
GAGCGGCAAGAAGTTCTGGAACCTGCTGCACCTGCAGCCCATGCGCGACCAGAAGGGCGAGCTGCAGTAC
TTCATCGGCGTGCAGCTGGACGGCTAAAGCGGCCGCGACTCTAGATCATAATCAGCCATACCACATTTGT
AGAGGTTTTACTTGCTTTAAAAAACCTCCCACACCTCCCCCTGAACCTGAAACATAAAATGAATGCAATT
GTTGTTGTTAACTTGTTTATTGCAGCTTATAATGGTTACAAATAAAGCAATAGCATCACAAATTTCACAA
ATAAAGCATTTTTTTCACTGCATTCTAGTTGTGGTTTGTCCAAACTCATCAATGTATCTTAAGGCGTAAA
TTGTAAGCGTTAATATTTTGTTAAAATTCGCGTTAAATTTTTGTTAAATCAGCTCATTTTTTAACCAATA
GGCCGAAATCGGCAAAATCCCTTATAAATCAAAAGAATAGACCGAGATAGGGT
[37 nt withheld, positions 3694-3730]
AAAGAACGTGGACTCCAACGTCAAAGG
[49 nt withheld, positions 3758-3806]
T
[91 nt withheld, positions 3808-3898]
G
[124 nt withheld, positions 3900-4023]
CAGGTGGCACTTTTCGGGGAAATGTGCGCGGAACCCCTATTTGTTTATTTTTCTAAATACATTCAAATAT
GTATCCGCTCATGAGACAATAACCCTGATAAATGCTTCAATAATATTGAAAAAGGAAGAGTCCTGAGGCG
GAAAGAACCAGCTGTGGAATGTGTGTCAGTTAGGGTGTGGAAAGTCCCCAGGCTCCCCAGCAGGCAGAAG
TATGCAAAGCATGCATCTCAATTAGTCAGCAACCAGGTGTGGAAAGTCCCCAGGCTCCCCAGCAGGCAGA
AGTATGCAAAGCATGCATCTCAATTAGTCAGCAACCATAGTCCCGCCCCTAACTCCGCCCATCCCGCCCC
TAACTCCGCCCAGTTCCGCCCATTCTCCGCCCCATGGCTGACTAATTTTTTTTATTTATGCAGAGGCCGA
GGCCGCCTCGGCCTCTGAGCTATTCCAGAAGTAGTGAGGAGGCTTTTTTGGAGGCCTAGGCTTTTGCAAA
GATCGATCAAGAGACAGGATGAGGATCGTTTCGCATGATTGAACAAGATGGATTGCACGCAGGTTCTCCG
GCCGCTTGGGTGGAGAGGCTATTCGGCTATGACTGGGCACAACAGACAATCGGCTGCTCTGATGCCGCCG
TGTTCCGGCTGTCAGCGCAGGGGCGCCCGGTTCTTTTTGTCAAGACCGACCTGTCCGGTGCCCTGAATGA
ACTGCAAGACGAGGCAGCGCGGCTATCGTGGCTGGCCACGACGGGCGTTCCTTGCGCAGCTGTGCTCGAC
GTTGTCACTGAAGCGGGAAGGGACTGGCTGCTATTGGGCGAAGTGCCGGGGCAGGATCTCCTGTCATCTC
ACCTTGCTCCTGCCGAGAAAGTATCCATCATGGCTGATGCAATGCGGCGGCTGCATACGCTTGATCCGGC
TACCTGCCCATTCGACCACCAAGCGAAACATCGCATCGAGCGAGCACGTACTCGGATGGAAGCCGGTCTT
GTCGATCAGGATGATCTGGACGAAGAGCATCAGGGGCTCGCGCCAGCCGAACTGTTCGCCAGGCTCAAGG
CGAGCATGCCCGACGGCGAGGATCTCGTCGTGACCCATGGCGATGCCTGCTTGCCGAATATCATGGTGGA
AAATGGCCGCTTTTCTGGATTCATCGACTGTGGCCGGCTGGGTGTGGCGGACCGCTATCAGGACATAGCG
TTGGCTACCCGTGATATTGCTGAAGAGCTTGGCGGCGAATGGGCTGACCGCTTCCTCGTGCTTTACGGTA
TCGCCGCTCCCGATTCGCAGCGCATCGCCTTCTATCGCCTTCTTGACGAGTTCTTCTGAGCGGGACTCTG
GGGTTCGAAATGACCGACCAAGCGACGCCCAACCTGCCATCACGAGATTTCGATTCCACCGCCGCCTTCT
ATGAAAGGTTGGGCTTCGGAATCGTTTTCCGGGACGCCGGCTGGATGATCCTCCAGCGCGGGGATCTCAT
GCTGGAGTTCTTCGCCCACCCTAGGGGGAGGCTAACTGAAACACGGAAGGAGACAATACCGGAAGGAACC
CGCGCTATGACGGCAATAAAAAGACAGAATAAAACGCACGGTGTTGGGTCGTTTGTTCATAAACGCGGGG
TTCGGTCCCAGGGCTGGCACTCTGTCGATACCCCACCGAGACCCCATTGGGGCCAATACGCCCGCGTTTC
TTCCTTTTCCCCACCCCACCCCCCAAGTTCGGGTGAAGGCCCAGGGCTCGCAGCCAACGTCGGGGCGGCA
GGCCCTGCCATAGCCTCAGGTTACTCATATATACTTTAGATTGATTTAAAACTTCATTTTTAATTTAAAA
GGATCTAGGTGAAGATCCTTTTTGATAATCTCATGACCAAAATCCCTTAACGTGAGTTTTCGTTCCACTG
AGCGTCAGACCCCGTAGAAAAGATCAAAGGATCTTCTTGAGATCCTTTTTTTCTGCGCGTAATCTGCTGC
TTGCAAACAAAAAAACCACCGCTACCAGCGGTGGTTTGTTTGCCGGATCAAGAGCTACCAACTCTTTTTC
CGAAGGTAACTGGCTTCAGCAGAGCGCAGATACCAAATACTGTTCTTCTAGTGTAGCCGTAGTTAGGCCA
CCACTTCAAGAACTCTGTAGCACCGCCTACATACCTCGCTCTGCTAATCCTGTTACCAGTGGCTGCTGCC
AGTGGCGATAAGTCGTGTCTTACCGGGTTGGACTCAAGACGATAGTTACCGGATAAGGCGCAGCGGTCGG
GCTGAACGGGGGGTTCGTGCACACAGCCCAGCTTGGAGCGAACGACCTACACCGAACTGAGATACCTACA
GCGTGAGCTATGAGAAAGCGCCACGCTTCCCGAAGGGAGAAAGGCGGACAGGTATCCGGTAAGCGGCAGG
GTCGGAACAGGAGAGCGCACGAGGGAGCTTCCAGGGGGAAACGCCTGGTATCTTTATAGTCCTGTCGGGT
TTCGCCACCTCTGACTTGAGCGTCGATTTTTGTGATGCTCGTCAGGGGGGCGGAGCCTATGGAAAAACGC
CAGCAACGCGGCCTTTTTACGGTTCCTGGCCTTTTGCTGGCCTTTTGCTCACATGTTCTTTCCTGCGTTA
TCCCCTGATTCTGTGGATAACCGTATTACCGCCATGCATTAGTTATTAATAGTAATCAATTACGGGGTCA
TTAGTTCATAGCCCATATATGGAGTTCCG
